>Addgene plasmid #178986 | pBBK02 pCAS-Tyr-[gRNA: BsaI GFP dropout] (SplitKanR, AmpR) | addgene full sequence | sequence record 360654 | Addgene NGS Result
CGAAGCATCTGTGCTTCATTTTGTAGAACAAAAATGCAACGCGAGAGCGCTAATTTTTCAAACAAAGAAT
CTGAGCTGCATTTTTACAGAACAGAAATGCAACGCGAAAGCGCTATTTTACCAACGAAGAATCTGTGCTT
CATTTTTGTAAAACAAAAATGCAACGCGAGAGCGCTAATTTTTCAAACAAAGAATCTGAGCTGCATTTTT
ACAGAACAGAAATGCAACGCGAGAGCGCTATTTTACCAACAAAGAATCTATACTTCTTTTTTGTTCTACA
AAAATGCATCCCGAGAGCGCTATTTTTCTAACAAAGCATCTTAGATTACTTTTTTTCTCCTTTGTGCGCT
CTATAATGCAGTCTCTTGATAACTTTTTGCACTGTAGGTCCGTTAAGGTTAGAAGAAGGCTACTTTGGTG
TCTATTTTCTCTTCCATAAAAAAAGCCTGACTCCACTTCCCGCGTTTACTGATTACTAGCGAAGCTGCGG
GTGCATTTTTTCAAGATAAAGGCATCCCCGATTATATTCTATACCGATGTGGATTGCGCATACTTTGTGA
ACAGAAAGTGATAGCGTTGATGATTCTTCATTGGTCAGAAAATTATGAACGGTTTCTTCTATTTTGTCTC
TATATACTACGTATAGGAAATGTTTACATTTTCGTATTGTTTTCGATTCACTCTATGAATAGTTCTTACT
ACAATTTTTTTGTCTAAAGAGTAATACTAGAGATAAACATAAAAAATGTAGAGGTCGAGTTTAGATGCAA
GTTCAAGGAGCGAAAGGTGGATGGGTAGGTTATATAGGGATATAGCACAGAGATATATAGCAAAGAGATA
CTTTTGAGCAATGTTTGTGGAAGCGGTATTCGCAATATTTTAGTAGCCCGTTACAGTCCGGTGCGTTTTT
GGTTTTTTGAAAGTGCGTCTTCAGAGCGCTTTTGGTTTTCAAAAGCGCTCTGAAGTTCCTATACTTTCTA
GAGAATAGGAACTTCGGAATAGGAACTTCAAAGCGTTTCCGAAAACGAGCGCTTCCGAAAATGCAACGCG
AGCTGCGCACATACAGCTCACTGTTCACGTCGCACCTATATCTGCGTGTTGCCTGTATATATATATACAT
GAGAAGAACGGCATAGTGCGTGTTTATGCTTAAATGCGTATATGTGTTATGTAGTATACTCTTTCTTCAA
CAATTAAATACTCTCGGTAGCCAAGTTGGTTTAAGGCGCAAGACTGTAATTTATCACTACGAAATCTTGA
GATCGGGCGTTCGACTCGCCCCCGGGAGAGATGGCCGGCATGGTCCCAGCCTCCTCGCTGGCGCCGGCTG
GGCAACACCTTCGGGTGGCGAATGGGACTCGAGACCGAAAGTGAAACGTGATTTCATGCGTCATTTTGAA
CATTTTGTAAATCTTATTTAATAATGTGTGCGGCAATTCACATTTAATTTATGAATGTTTTCTTAACATC
GCGGCAACTCAAGAAACGGCAGGTTCGGATCTTAGCTACTAGAGAAAGAGGAGAAATACTAGATGCGTAA
AGGCGAAGAGCTGTTCACTGGTGTCGTCCCTATTCTGGTGGAACTGGATGGTGATGTCAACGGTCATAAG
TTTTCCGTGCGTGGCGAGGGTGAAGGTGACGCAACTAATGGTAAACTGACGCTGAAGTTCATCTGTACTA
CTGGTAAACTGCCGGTTCCTTGGCCGACTCTGGTAACGACGCTGACTTATGGTGTTCAGTGCTTTGCTCG
TTATCCGGACCATATGAAGCAGCATGACTTCTTCAAGTCCGCCATGCCGGAAGGCTATGTGCAGGAACGC
ACGATTTCCTTTAAGGATGACGGCACGTACAAAACGCGTGCGGAAGTGAAATTTGAAGGCGATACCCTGG
TAAACCGCATTGAGCTGAAAGGCATTGACTTTAAAGAGGACGGCAATATCCTGGGCCATAAGCTGGAATA
CAATTTTAACAGCCACAATGTTTACATCACCGCCGATAAACAAAAAAATGGCATTAAAGCGAATTTTAAA
ATTCGCCACAACGTGGAGGATGGCAGCGTGCAGCTGGCTGATCACTACCAGCAAAACACTCCAATCGGTG
ATGGTCCTGTTCTGCTGCCAGACAATCACTATCTGAGCACGCAAAGCGTTCTGTCTAAAGATCCGAACGA
GAAACGCGATCATATGGTTCTGCTGGAGTTCGTAACCGCAGCGGGCATCACGCATGGTATGGATGAACTG
TACAAATGACCAGGCATCAAATAAAACGAAAGGCTCAGTCGAAAGACTGGGCCTTTCGTTTTATCTGTTG
TTTGTCGGTGAACGCTCTCTACTAGAGTCACACTGGCTCACCTTCGGGTGGGCCTTTCTGCGTTTATAGG
TCTCCGTTTTAGAGCTAGAAATAGCAAGTTAAAATAAGGCTAGTCCGTTATCAACTTGAAAAAGTGGCAC
CGAGTCGGTGCTTTTTTTATTTTTTGTCACTATTGTTATGTAAAATGCCACCTCTGACAGTATGGAACGC
AAACTTCTGTCTAGTGGATATAGGTCTAGAGATCTGTTTAGCTTGCCTCGTCCCCGCCGGGTCACCCGGC
CAGCGACATGGAGGCCCAGAATACCCTCCTTGACAGTCTTGACGTGCGCAGCTCAGGGGCATGATGTGAC
TGTCGCCCGTACATTTAGCCCATACATCCCCATGTATAATCATTTGCATCCATACATTTTGATGGCCGCA
CGGCGCGAAGCAAAAATTACGGCTCCTCGCTGCAGACCTGCGAGCAGGGAAACGCTCCCCTCACAGACGC
GTTGAATTGTCCCCACGCCGCGCCCCTGTAGAGAAATATAAAAGGTTAGGATTTGCCACTGAGGTTCTTC
TTTCATATACTTCCTTTTAAAATCTTGCTAGGATACAGTTCTCACATCACATCCGAACATAAACAACAAT
GGGTAAGGAAAAGACTCACGTTTCGAGGCCGCGATTAAATTCCAACATGGATGCTGATTTATATGGGTAT
AAATGGGCTCGCGATAATGTCGGGCAATCAGGTGCGACAATCTATCGATTGTATGGGAAGCCCGATGCGC
CAGAGTTGTTTCTGAAACATGGCAAAGGTAGCGTTGCCAATGATGTTACAGATGAGATGGTCAGACTAAA
CTGGCTGACGGAATTTATGCCTCTTCCGACCATCAAGCATTTTATCCGTACTCCTGATGATGCATGGTTA
CTCACCACTGCGATCCCCGGCAAAACAGCATTCCAGGTATTAGAAGAATATCCTGATTCAGGTGAAAATA
TTGTTGATGCGCTGGCAGTGTTCCTGCGCCGGTTGCATTCGATTCCTGTTTGTAATTGTCCTTTTAACAG
CGATCGCGTATTTCGTCTGGCTCAGGCGCAATCACGAATGAATAACGGTTTGGTTGATGCGAGTGATTTT
GATGACGAGCGTAATGGCTGGCCTGTTGAACAAGTCTGGAAAGAAATGCATAAGCTTTTGCCATTCTCAC
CGGATTCAGTCGTCACTCATGGTGATTTCTCACTTGATAACCTTATTTTTGACGAGGGGAAATTAATAGG
TTGTATTGATGTTGGACGAGTCGGAATCGACGTCGCTGCCTGCAGGATGGCAAAGGTAGCGTTGCCAATG
ATGTTACAGATGAGATGGTCAGACTAAACTGGCTGACGGAATTTATGCCTCTTCCGACCATCAAGCATTT
TATCCGTACTCCTGATGATGCATGGTTACTCACCACTGCGATCCCCGGCAAAACAGCATTCCAGGTATTA
GAAGAATATCCTGATTCAGGTGAAAATATTGTTGATGCGCTGGCAGTGTTCCTGCGCCGGTTGCATTCGA
TTCCTGTTTGTAATTGTCCTTTTAACAGCGATCGCGTATTTCGTCTGGCTCAGGCGCAATCACGAATGAA
TAACGGTTTGGTTGATGCGAGTGATTTTGATGACGAGCGTAATGGCTGGCCTGTTGAACAAGTCTGGAAA
GAAATGCATAAGCTTTTGCCATTCTCACCGGATTCAGTCGTCACTCATGGTGATTTCTCACTTGATAACC
TTATTTTTGACGAGGGGAAATTAATAGGTTGTATTGATGTTGGACGAGTCGGAATCGCAGACCGATACCA
GGATCTTGCCATCCTATGGAACTGCCTCGGTGAGTTTTCTCCTTCATTACAGAAACGGCTTTTTCAAAAA
TATGGTATTGATAATCCTGATATGAATAAATTGCAGTTTCATTTGATGCTCGATGAGTTTTTCTAATCAG
TACTGACAATAAAAAGATTCTTGTTTTCAAGAACTTGTCATTTGTATAGTTTTTTTATATTGTAGTTGTT
CTATTTTAATCAAATGTTAGCGTGATTTATATTTTTTTTCGCCTCGACATCATCTGCCCAGATGCGAAGT
TAAGTGCGCAGAAAGTAATATCATGCGTCAATCGTATGTGAATGCTGGTCGCTATACTGCTGTCGATTCG
ATACTAACGCCGCCATCCAGTGTCGAAAACGAGCTCTCGAGAACCCTTAATCAAAAAGGATCTTCACCTA
GATCCTTTTAAATTAAAAATGAAGTTTTAAATCAATCTAAAGTATATATGAGTAAACTTGGTCTGACAGT
TACCAATGCTTAATCAGTGAGGCACCTATCTCAGCGATCTGTCTATTTCGTTCATCCATAGTTGCCTGAC
TCCCCGTCGTGTAGATAACTACGATACGGGAGGGCTTACCATCTGGCCCCAGTGCTGCAATGATACCGCG
GGACCCACGCTCACCGGCTCCAGATTTATCAGCAATAAACCAGCCAGCCGGAAGGGCCGAGCGCAGAAGT
GGTCCTGCAACTTTATCCGCCTCCATCCAGTCTATTAATTGTTGCCGGGAAGCTAGAGTAAGTAGTTCGC
CAGTTAATAGTTTGCGCAACGTTGTTGCCATTGCTACAGGCATCGTGGTGTCACGCTCGTCGTTTGGTAT
GGCTTCATTCAGCTCCGGTTCCCAACGATCAAGGCGAGTTACATGATCCCCCATGTTGTGCAAAAAAGCG
GTTAGCTCCTTCGGTCCTCCGATCGTTGTCAGAAGTAAGTTGGCCGCAGTGTTATCACTCATGGTTATGG
CAGCACTGCATAATTCTCTTACTGTCATGCCATCCGTAAGATGCTTTTCTGTGACTGGTGAGTACTCAAC
CAAGTCATTCTGAGAATAGTGTATGCGGCGACCGAGTTGCTCTTGCCCGGCGTCAATACGGGATAATACC
GCGCCACATAGCAGAACTTTAAAAGTGCTCATCATTGGAAAACGTTCTTCGGGGCGAAAACTCTCAAGGA
TCTTACCGCTGTTGAGATCCAGTTCGATGTAACCCACTCGTGCACCCAACTGATCTTCAGCATCTTTTAC
TTTCACCAGCGTTTCTGGGTGAGCAAAAACAGGAAGGCAAAATGCCGCAAAAAAGGGAATAAGGGCGACA
CGGAAATGTTGAATACTCATACTCTTCCTTTTTCAATATTATTGAAGCATTTATCAGGGTTATTGTCTCA
TGAGCGGATACATATTTGAATGTATTTAGAAAAATAAACAAATAGGGGTTCGTCGACAGTCGAACAAGAA
GCAGGCAAAGTTTAGAGCACTGCCCCTCCGCACTCAAAAAAGAAAAAACTAGGAGGAAAATAAAATTCTC
AACCACACAAACACATAAACACATACAAATACAAATACAAGCTTATTTACTTGACATCGCGCGATCTTCC
ACTATTCAGCGCCGTCCGCCCTCTCTCGTGTTTTTTGTTTACGCGACAACTATGCGAAATCCGGAGCAAC
GGGCAACCGTTTGGGGAAAGACCACACCCACGCGCGATCGCCATGGCAACGAGGTCGCACACGCCCCACA
CCCAGACCTCCCTGCGAGCGGGCATGGGTACAATGTCCCCGTTGCCACAGACACCACTTCGTAGCACAGC
GCAGAGCGTAGCGTGTTGTTGCTGCTGACAAAAGAAAATTTTTCTTAGCAAAGCAAAGGAGGGGAAGCAC
GGGCAGATAGCACCGTACCATACCCTTGGAAACTCGAAATGAACGAAGCAGGAAATGAGAGAATGAGAGT
TTTGTAGGTATATATAGCGGTAGTGTTTGCGCGTTACCATCATCTTCTGGATCTATCTATTGTTCTTTTC
CTCATCACTTTCCCCTTTTTCGCTCTTCTTCTTGTCTTTTATTTCTTTCTTTTTTTTAATTGTTCCCTCG
ATTGGCTATCTACCAAAGAATCCAAACTTAATACACGTATTTATTTGTCCAATTACCATGGATAAGAAAT
ACTCAATAGGCTTAGATATCGGCACAAATAGCGTCGGATGGGCGGTGATCACTGATGAATATAAGGTTCC
GTCTAAAAAGTTCAAGGTTCTGGGAAATACAGACCGCCACAGTATCAAAAAAAATCTTATAGGGGCTCTT
TTATTTGACAGTGGAGAGACAGCGGAAGCGACTCGACTCAAACGGACAGCTCGTAGAAGGTATACACGTC
GGAAGAATCGTATTTGTTATCTACAGGAGATTTTTTCAAATGAGATGGCGAAAGTAGATGATAGTTTCTT
TCATCGACTTGAAGAGTCTTTTTTGGTGGAAGAAGACAAGAAGCATGAACGTCATCCTATTTTTGGAAAT
ATAGTAGATGAAGTTGCTTATCATGAGAAATATCCAACTATCTATCATCTGCGAAAAAAATTGGTAGATT
CTACTGATAAAGCGGATTTGCGCTTAATCTATTTGGCCTTAGCGCATATGATTAAGTTTCGTGGTCATTT
TTTGATTGAGGGAGATTTAAATCCTGATAATAGTGATGTGGACAAACTATTTATCCAGTTGGTACAAACC
TACAATCAATTATTTGAAGAAAACCCTATTAACGCAAGTGGAGTAGATGCTAAAGCGATTCTTTCTGCAC
GATTGAGTAAATCAAGACGATTAGAAAATCTCATTGCTCAGCTCCCCGGTGAGAAGAAAAATGGCTTATT
TGGGAATCTCATTGCTTTGTCATTGGGTTTGACCCCTAATTTTAAATCAAATTTTGATTTGGCAGAAGAT
GCTAAATTACAGCTTTCAAAAGATACTTACGATGATGATTTAGATAATTTATTGGCGCAAATTGGAGATC
AATATGCTGATTTGTTTTTGGCAGCTAAGAATTTATCAGATGCTATTTTACTTTCAGATATCCTAAGAGT
AAATACTGAAATAACTAAGGCTCCCCTATCAGCTTCAATGATTAAACGCTACGATGAACATCATCAAGAC
TTGACTCTTTTAAAAGCTTTAGTTCGACAACAACTTCCAGAAAAGTATAAAGAAATCTTTTTTGATCAAT
CAAAAAACGGATATGCAGGTTATATTGATGGGGGAGCTAGCCAAGAAGAATTTTATAAATTTATCAAACC
AATTTTAGAAAAAATGGATGGTACTGAGGAATTATTGGTGAAACTAAATCGTGAAGATTTGCTGCGCAAG
CAACGGACCTTTGACAACGGCTCTATTCCCCATCAAATTCACTTGGGTGAGCTGCATGCTATTTTGAGAA
GACAAGAAGACTTTTATCCATTTTTAAAAGACAATCGTGAGAAGATTGAAAAAATCTTGACTTTTCGAAT
TCCTTATTATGTTGGTCCATTGGCGCGTGGCAATAGTCGTTTTGCATGGATGACTCGGAAGTCTGAAGAA
ACAATTACCCCATGGAATTTTGAAGAAGTTGTCGATAAAGGTGCTTCAGCTCAATCATTTATTGAACGCA
TGACAAACTTTGATAAAAATCTTCCAAATGAAAAAGTACTACCAAAACATAGTTTGCTTTATGAGTATTT
TACGGTTTATAACGAATTGACAAAGGTCAAATATGTTACTGAAGGAATGCGAAAACCAGCATTTCTTTCA
GGTGAACAGAAGAAAGCCATTGTTGATTTACTCTTCAAAACAAATCGAAAAGTAACCGTTAAGCAATTAA
AAGAAGATTATTTCAAAAAAATAGAATGTTTTGATAGTGTTGAAATTTCAGGAGTTGAAGATAGATTTAA
TGCTTCATTAGGTACCTACCATGATTTGCTAAAAATTATTAAAGATAAAGATTTTTTGGATAATGAAGAA
AATGAAGATATCTTAGAGGATATTGTTTTAACATTGACCTTATTTGAAGATAGGGAGATGATTGAGGAAA
GACTTAAAACATATGCTCACCTCTTTGATGATAAGGTGATGAAACAGCTTAAACGTCGCCGTTATACTGG
TTGGGGACGTTTGTCTCGAAAATTGATTAATGGTATTAGGGATAAGCAATCTGGCAAAACAATATTAGAT
TTTTTGAAATCAGATGGTTTTGCCAATCGCAATTTTATGCAGCTGATCCATGATGATAGTTTGACATTTA
AAGAAGACATTCAAAAAGCACAAGTGTCTGGACAAGGCGATAGTTTACATGAACATATTGCAAATTTAGC
TGGTAGCCCTGCTATTAAAAAAGGTATTTTACAGACTGTAAAAGTTGTTGATGAATTGGTCAAAGTAATG
GGGCGGCATAAGCCAGAAAATATCGTTATTGAAATGGCACGTGAAAATCAGACAACTCAAAAGGGCCAGA
AAAATTCGCGAGAGCGTATGAAACGAATCGAAGAAGGTATCAAAGAATTAGGAAGTCAGATTCTTAAAGA
GCATCCTGTTGAAAATACTCAATTGCAAAATGAAAAGCTCTATCTCTATTATCTCCAAAATGGAAGAGAC
ATGTATGTGGACCAAGAATTAGATATTAATCGTTTAAGTGATTATGATGTCGATCACATTGTTCCACAAA
GTTTCCTTAAAGACGATTCAATAGACAATAAGGTCTTAACGCGTTCTGATAAAAATCGTGGTAAATCGGA
TAACGTTCCAAGTGAAGAAGTAGTCAAAAAGATGAAAAACTATTGGAGACAACTTCTAAACGCCAAGTTA
ATCACTCAACGTAAGTTTGATAATTTAACGAAAGCTGAACGTGGAGGTTTGAGTGAACTTGATAAAGCTG
GTTTTATCAAACGCCAATTGGTTGAAACTCGCCAAATCACTAAGCATGTGGCACAAATTTTGGATAGTCG
CATGAATACTAAATACGATGAAAATGATAAACTTATTCGAGAGGTTAAAGTGATTACCTTAAAATCTAAA
TTAGTTTCTGACTTCCGAAAAGATTTCCAATTCTATAAAGTACGTGAGATTAACAATTACCATCATGCCC
ATGATGCGTATCTAAATGCCGTCGTTGGAACTGCTTTGATTAAGAAATATCCAAAACTTGAATCGGAGTT
TGTCTATGGTGATTATAAAGTTTATGATGTTCGTAAAATGATTGCTAAGTCTGAGCAAGAAATAGGCAAA
GCAACCGCAAAATATTTCTTTTACTCTAATATCATGAACTTCTTCAAAACAGAAATTACACTTGCAAATG
GAGAGATTCGCAAACGCCCTCTAATCGAAACTAATGGGGAAACTGGAGAAATTGTCTGGGATAAAGGGCG
AGATTTTGCCACAGTGCGCAAAGTATTGTCCATGCCCCAAGTCAATATTGTCAAGAAAACAGAAGTACAG
ACAGGCGGATTCTCCAAGGAGTCAATTTTACCAAAAAGAAATTCGGACAAGCTTATTGCTCGTAAAAAAG
ACTGGGATCCAAAAAAATATGGTGGTTTTGATAGTCCAACGGTAGCTTATTCAGTCCTAGTGGTTGCTAA
GGTGGAAAAAGGGAAATCGAAGAAGTTAAAATCCGTTAAAGAGTTACTAGGGATCACAATTATGGAAAGA
AGTTCCTTTGAAAAAAATCCGATTGACTTTTTAGAAGCTAAAGGATATAAGGAAGTTAAAAAAGACTTAA
TCATTAAACTACCTAAATATAGTCTTTTTGAGTTAGAAAACGGTCGTAAACGGATGCTGGCTAGTGCCGG
AGAATTACAAAAAGGAAATGAGCTGGCTCTGCCAAGCAAATATGTGAATTTTTTATATTTAGCTAGTCAT
TATGAAAAGTTGAAGGGTAGTCCAGAAGATAACGAACAAAAACAATTGTTTGTGGAGCAGCATAAGCATT
ATTTAGATGAGATTATTGAGCAAATCAGTGAATTTTCTAAGCGTGTTATTTTAGCAGATGCCAATTTAGA
TAAAGTTCTTAGTGCATATAACAAACATAGAGACAAACCAATACGTGAACAAGCAGAAAATATTATTCAT
TTATTTACGTTGACGAATCTTGGAGCTCCCGCTGCTTTTAAATATTTTGATACAACAATTGATCGTAAAC
GATATACGTCTACAAAAGAAGTTTTAGATGCCACTCTTATCCATCAATCCATCACTGGTCTTTATGAAAC
ACGCATTGATTTGAGTCAGCTAGGAGGTGACGGTGGAGGGCCAAAAAAGAAAAGAAAAGTTGAAGATGCT
TCTGCTCATCATCACCATCACCATCACCATTAAATCCGCTCTAACCGAAAAGGAAGGAGTTAGACAACCT
GAAGTCTAGGTCCCTATTTATTTTTTTATAGTTATGTTAGTATTAAGAACGTTATTTATATTTCAAATTT
TTCTTTTTTTTCTGTACAGACGCGTGTACGCATGTAACATTATACTGAAAACCTTGCTTGAGAAGGTTTT
GGGACGCTCGAAGTGAGCAAAAGGCCAGCAAAAGGCCAGGAACCGTAAAAAGGCCGCGTTGCTGGCGTTT
TTCCATAGGCTCCGCCCCCCTGACGAGCATCACAAAAATCGACGCTCAAGTCAGAGGTGGCGAAACCCGA
CAGGACTATAAAGATACCAGGCGTTTCCCCCTGGAAGCTCCCTCGTGCGCTCTCCTGTTCCGACCCTGCC
GCTTACCGGATACCTGTCCGCCTTTCTCCCTTCGGGAAGCGTGGCGCTTTCTCATAGCTCACGCTGTAGG
TATCTCAGTTCGGTGTAGGTCGTTCGCTCCAAGCTGGGCTGTGTGCACGAACCCCCCGTTCAGCCCGACC
GCTGCGCCTTATCCGGTAACTATCGTCTTGAGTCCAACCCGGTAAGACACGACTTATCGCCACTGGCAGC
AGCCACTGGTAACAGGATTAGCAGAGCGAGGTATGTAGGCGGTGCTACAGAGTTCTTGAAGTGGTGGCCT
AACTACGGCTACACTAGAAGAACAGTATTTGGTATCTGCGCTCTGCTGAAGCCAGTTACCTTCGGAAAAA
GAGTTGGTAGCTCTTGATCCGGCAAACAAACCACCGCTGGTAGCGGTGGTTTTTTTGTTTGCAAGCAGCA
GATTACGCGCAGAAAAAAAGGATCTCAAGAAGATCCTTTGATCTTTTCTAC
Features (pLannotate 1.2.2; 16 found; start..end, strand, type, name):
      1..1159    -  rep_origin     2μ ori: yeast 2μ plasmid origin of replication
   1200..1288    +  ncRNA          tRNA: Accession: RF00005 - tRNA
   1533..2246    +  CDS            superfolder GFP: GFP variant that folds robustly even when fused to poorly folded proteins (Pédelacq et al., 2006)
   2258..2329    +  terminator     rrnB T1 terminator: transcription terminator T1 from the E. coli rrnB gene
   2345..2372    +  terminator     T7Te terminator: phage T7 early transcription terminator
   2386..2461    +  misc_RNA       gRNA scaffold: guide RNA scaffold for the Streptococcus pyogenes CRISPR/Cas9 system
   2595..3599    +  gene           kanMX (fragment): yeast selectable marker conferring kanamycin resistance (Wach et al., 1994)
   3617..4266    +  CDS            KanR (fragment): aminoglycoside phosphotransferase; aph(3')-Ia; confers resistance to kanamycin
   4272..4469    +  terminator     TEF terminator: Ashbya gossypii TEF terminator
   4620..5480    -  CDS            AmpR: β-lactamase; bla; confers resistance to ampicillin, carbenicillin, and related antibiotics
   5481..5572    -  promoter       AmpR promoter: bla
   5720..6133    -  CDS            YJC7_YEAST: Protein predicted: Swiss-Prot protein existence level 4. From Saccharomyces cerevisiae (strain ATCC 204508 / S288c) (Baker's yeast).
   6288..10391   +  CDS            cas9: CAS9_STRP1 - Also known as csn1 From Streptococcus pyogenes serotype M1.
  10440..10460   +  CDS            7xHis: 6xHis affinity tag
  10464..10653   +  terminator     CYC1 terminator: S. cerevisiae CYC1; transcription terminator for CYC1
  10710..11298   -  rep_origin     ori: high-copy-number ColE1/pMB1/pBR322/pUC origin of replication
