[The description below was written by a language model from this plasmid's Addgene catalogue record and pLannotate feature annotations shown in this document.]
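Description:
pBBK02 pCAS-Tyr-[gRNA: BsaI GFP dropout] is an 11.3 kb yeast CRISPR-Cas9 expression plasmid from the Markerless Yeast Localization and Overexpression (MyLO) toolkit, built on a 2-micron/pUC shuttle backbone. In E. coli it replicates from a high-copy ColE1/pUC origin and is selected with ampicillin through the bla gene and its native promoter. In yeast the 2μ origin supports episomal multicopy maintenance. The main payload is the Streptococcus pyogenes Cas9 coding sequence, followed by a short polyhistidine tag and the CYC1 terminator. No promoter is annotated upstream of Cas9; the region contains a match to a predicted S. cerevisiae open reading frame on the opposite strand, but the record does not state which promoter drives the nuclease.

The guide RNA cassette begins with a tRNA element (tyrosine, judging by the "Tyr" in the name), a type of element that can supply RNA polymerase III transcription and a processing site for the guide. Between it and the S. pyogenes gRNA scaffold sits a superfolder GFP gene with bacterial rrnB T1 and T7Te terminators. According to the name and stated purpose, this is a BsaI-flanked dropout: Golden Gate insertion of a spacer replaces the GFP, so correct clones can be recognised as non-fluorescent bacterial colonies.

The yeast marker is annotated as two adjacent partial pieces, a kanMX fragment and a KanR fragment followed by the Ashbya gossypii TEF terminator, consistent with the "SplitKanR" designation. The record does not explain how the split is arranged or restored. The plasmid is intended for pre-cloning a guide sequence before markerless genome editing in yeast.
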