Addgene plasmid #178986: pBBK02 pCAS-Tyr-[gRNA: BsaI GFP dropout] (SplitKanR, AmpR)
Purpose: Sp.Cas9 and gRNA yeast expression vector for Golden Gate pre-cloning of gRNA. Selection = SplitKanamycin resistance
Depositing lab: Vincent Martin. Depositing organization: Concordia University. Publication: The MyLo CRISPR-Cas9 Toolkit: A Markerless Yeast Localization and Overexpression CRISPR-Cas9 Toolkit. Bean BDM, Whiteway M, Martin VJJ. G3 (Bethesda). 2022 Jun 16. pii: 6609175. doi: 10.1093/g3journal/jkac154. PubMed 35708612.
Backbone
  Vector backbone: 2-micron/pUC
  Vector type: Yeast Expression, CRISPR, Synthetic Biology
Growth in bacteria
  Bacterial resistance: Ampicillin, 100 μg/mL
  Growth temperature: 37°C
  Growth strain: DH5alpha
  Copy number: High Copy
Gene/Insert
  Gene/Insert name: S. pyogenes Cas9
  Species: Streptococcus pyogenes
  Cloning method: Restriction Enzyme; 5′ cloning site Unknown (unknown if destroyed); 3′ cloning site Unknown (unknown if destroyed)
Terms and licenses: Academic/Nonprofit Terms; Industry Terms: Not Available to Industry
Depositor comments: Part of the Markerless Yeast Localization and Overexpression (MyLO) CRISPR-Cas9 Toolkit. Vector cloned using BsmBI Golden Gate cloning.
How to cite: pBBK02 pCAS-Tyr-[gRNA: BsaI GFP dropout] (SplitKanR, AmpR) was a gift from Vincent Martin (Addgene plasmid # 178986 ; http://n2t.net/addgene:178986 ; RRID:Addgene_178986)
